Addgene plasmid #141049: pENTR-L3-SpCas9-HF4-2A-EGFP-L2
Purpose: Mutisite Gateway mediated vector construction
Depositing lab: Hideyuki Okano. Depositing organization: Keio University. Publication: A versatile toolbox for knock-in gene targeting based on the Multisite Gateway technology. Yoshimatsu S, Sone T, Nakajima M, Sato T, Okochi R, Ishikawa M, Nakamura M, Sasaki E, Shiozawa S, Okano H. PLoS One. 2019 Aug 27;14(8):e0221164. doi: 10.1371/journal.pone.0221164. eCollection 2019. PubMed 31454364.
Backbone
  Vector backbone: pDONR
  Backbone manufacturer: Thermo Fisher Scientific
  Vector type: Mammalian Expression
Growth in bacteria
  Bacterial resistance: Kanamycin, 50 μg/mL
  Growth temperature: 37°C
  Growth strain: DH5alpha
  Copy number: High Copy
Gene/Insert
  Gene/Insert name: SpCas9-HF4-2A-EGFP
  Species: Synthetic
  Cloning method: Restriction Enzyme; 5′ cloning site Unknown (unknown if destroyed)
Terms and licenses: Academic/Nonprofit Terms; Industry Terms: Not Available to Industry
How to cite: pENTR-L3-SpCas9-HF4-2A-EGFP-L2 was a gift from Hideyuki Okano (Addgene plasmid # 141049 ; http://n2t.net/addgene:141049 ; RRID:Addgene_141049)
