[The description below was written by a language model from this plasmid's Addgene catalogue record and pLannotate feature annotations shown in this document.]
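Description:
pENTR-L3-SpCas9-HF4-2A-EGFP-L2 is a Gateway entry clone built on a pDONR backbone and intended as one module in Multisite Gateway vector assembly. It is propagated in E. coli as a high-copy plasmid through a ColE1/pUC-type origin and is selected with kanamycin via an aminoglycoside phosphotransferase gene (KanR). The rrnB T1 and T2 transcription terminators lie upstream of the cloning region, a standard pDONR arrangement that insulates the insert from read-through transcription originating in the backbone.

The payload sits between attL3 and attL2 recombination sites and consists of a single synthetic open reading frame. It begins with SpCas9-HF4, a high-fidelity variant of the Streptococcus pyogenes Cas9 endonuclease carrying the Y450A, N497A, R661A, Q695A and Q926A substitutions that reduce off-target cleavage. This is followed by a 2A peptide from foot-and-mouth disease virus (annotated as a fragment) and mammalian codon-optimised EGFP. Ribosomal skipping at the 2A sequence should yield the nuclease and the fluorescent protein as separate polypeptides from one transcript, so that green fluorescence marks cells expressing Cas9.

No promoter or polyadenylation signal is annotated within the 7.2 kb sequence. Although the record lists the plasmid as a mammalian expression vector, expression presumably depends on elements supplied by other entry clones and the destination vector once the attL3–attL2 cassette is combined with them in an LR reaction. The associated publication describes a Multisite Gateway toolbox for knock-in gene targeting, consistent with use of this module to build genome-editing vectors carrying a high-specificity, fluorescently trackable Cas9.
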