Features (pLannotate 1.2.2; 9 found; start..end, strand, type, name):
      2..4105    +  CDS            SpCas9-HF4: Cas9 endonuclease from the Streptococcus pyogenes Type II CRISPR/Cas system, mutated to improve targeting specificity (Kleinstiver et al., 2016) carries the mutations Y450A, N497A, R661A, Q695A, and Q926A
   4160..4224    +  CDS            F2A (fragment): 2A peptide from foot-and-mouth disease virus polyprotein Eukaryotic ribosomes fail to insert a peptide bond between the Gly and Pro residues, yielding separate polypeptides.
   4232..4951    +  CDS            EGFP: the original enhanced GFP (Yang et al., 1996) mammalian codon-optimized
   4951..5048    -  protein_bind   attL2: mutant version of attL; recombination site for the Gateway® LR reaction LR Clonase™
   5171..5980    +  CDS            KanR: aminoglycoside phosphotransferase; aph(3')-Ia; confers resistance to kanamycin in bacteria or G418 (Geneticin®) in eukaryotes
   6123..6711    +  rep_origin     ori: high-copy-number ColE1/pMB1/pBR322/pUC origin of replication
   6846..6873    -  terminator     rrnB T2 terminator: transcription terminator T2 from the E. coli rrnB gene
   7005..7048    +  terminator     rrnB T1 terminator: Escherichia coli rrnB; transcription terminator T1 from the E. coli rrnB gene
   7105..7200    +  protein_bind   attL3: mutant version of attL; recombination site for the Gateway® LR reaction LR Clonase™
>Addgene plasmid #141049 | pENTR-L3-SpCas9-HF4-2A-EGFP-L2 | addgene full sequence | sequence record 302045 | Addgene NGS Result
CATGGATAAAAAGTATTCTATTGGTTTAGACATCGGCACTAATTCCGTTGGATGGGCTGTCATAACCGAT
GAATACAAAGTACCTTCAAAGAAATTTAAGGTGTTGGGGAACACAGACCGTCATTCGATTAAAAAGAATC
TTATCGGTGCCCTCCTATTCGATAGTGGCGAAACGGCAGAGGCGACTCGCCTGAAACGAACCGCTCGGAG
AAGGTATACACGTCGCAAGAACCGAATATGTTACTTACAAGAAATTTTTAGCAATGAGATGGCCAAAGTT
GACGATTCTTTCTTTCACCGTTTGGAAGAGTCCTTCCTTGTCGAAGAGGACAAGAAACATGAACGGCACC
CCATCTTTGGAAACATAGTAGATGAGGTGGCATATCATGAAAAGTACCCAACGATTTATCACCTCAGAAA
AAAGCTAGTTGACTCAACTGATAAAGCGGACCTGAGGTTAATCTACTTGGCTCTTGCCCATATGATAAAG
TTCCGTGGGCACTTTCTCATTGAGGGTGATCTAAATCCGGACAACTCGGATGTCGACAAACTGTTCATCC
AGTTAGTACAAACCTATAATCAGTTGTTTGAAGAGAACCCTATAAATGCAAGTGGCGTGGATGCGAAGGC
TATTCTTAGCGCCCGCCTCTCTAAATCCCGACGGCTAGAAAACCTGATCGCACAATTACCCGGAGAGAAG
AAAAATGGGTTGTTCGGTAACCTTATAGCGCTCTCACTAGGCCTGACACCAAATTTTAAGTCGAACTTCG
ACTTAGCTGAAGATGCCAAATTGCAGCTTAGTAAGGACACGTACGATGACGATCTCGACAATCTACTGGC
ACAAATTGGAGATCAGTATGCGGACTTATTTTTGGCTGCCAAAAACCTTAGCGATGCAATCCTCCTATCT
GACATACTGAGAGTTAATACTGAGATTACCAAGGCGCCGTTATCCGCTTCAATGATCAAAAGGTACGATG
AACATCACCAAGACTTGACACTTCTCAAGGCCCTAGTCCGTCAGCAACTGCCTGAGAAATATAAGGAAAT
ATTCTTTGATCAGTCGAAAAACGGGTACGCAGGTTATATTGACGGCGGAGCGAGTCAAGAGGAATTCTAC
AAGTTTATCAAACCCATATTAGAGAAGATGGATGGGACGGAAGAGTTGCTTGTAAAACTCAATCGCGAAG
ATCTACTGCGAAAGCAGCGGACTTTCGACAACGGTAGCATTCCACATCAAATCCACTTAGGCGAATTGCA
TGCTATACTTAGAAGGCAGGAGGATTTTTATCCGTTCCTCAAAGACAATCGTGAAAAGATTGAGAAAATC
CTAACCTTTCGCATACCTGCCTATGTGGGACCCCTGGCCCGAGGGAACTCTCGGTTCGCATGGATGACAA
GAAAGTCCGAAGAAACGATTACTCCCTGGAATTTTGAGGAAGTTGTCGATAAAGGTGCGTCAGCTCAATC
GTTCATCGAGAGGATGACCGCCTTTGACAAGAATTTACCGAACGAAAAAGTATTGCCTAAGCACAGTTTA
CTTTACGAGTATTTCACAGTGTACAATGAACTCACGAAAGTTAAGTATGTCACTGAGGGCATGCGTAAAC
CCGCCTTTCTAAGCGGAGAACAGAAGAAAGCAATAGTAGATCTGTTATTCAAGACCAACCGCAAAGTGAC
AGTTAAGCAATTGAAAGAGGACTACTTTAAGAAAATTGAATGCTTCGATTCTGTCGAGATCTCCGGGGTA
GAAGATCGATTTAATGCGTCACTTGGTACGTATCATGACCTCCTAAAGATAATTAAAGATAAGGACTTCC
TGGATAACGAAGAGAATGAAGATATCTTAGAAGATATAGTGTTGACTCTTACCCTCTTTGAAGATCGGGA
AATGATTGAGGAAAGACTAAAAACATACGCTCACCTGTTCGACGATAAGGTTATGAAACAGTTAAAGAGG
CGTCGCTATACGGGCTGGGGAGCCTTGTCGCGGAAACTTATCAACGGGATAAGAGACAAGCAAAGTGGTA
AAACTATTCTCGATTTTCTAAAGAGCGACGGCTTCGCCAATAGGAACTTTATGGCCCTGATCCATGATGA
CTCTTTAACCTTCAAAGAGGATATACAAAAGGCACAGGTTTCCGGACAAGGGGACTCATTGCACGAACAT
ATTGCGAATCTTGCTGGTTCGCCAGCCATCAAAAAGGGCATACTCCAGACAGTCAAAGTAGTGGATGAGC
TAGTTAAGGTCATGGGACGTCACAAACCGGAAAACATTGTAATCGAGATGGCACGCGAAAATCAAACGAC
TCAGAAGGGGCAAAAAAACAGTCGAGAGCGGATGAAGAGAATAGAAGAGGGTATTAAAGAACTGGGCAGC
CAGATCTTAAAGGAGCATCCTGTGGAAAATACCCAATTGCAGAACGAGAAACTTTACCTCTATTACCTAC
AAAATGGAAGGGACATGTATGTTGATCAGGAACTGGACATAAACCGTTTATCTGATTACGACGTCGATCA
CATTGTACCCCAATCCTTTTTGAAGGACGATTCAATCGACAATAAAGTGCTTACACGCTCGGATAAGAAC
CGAGGGAAAAGTGACAATGTTCCAAGCGAGGAAGTCGTAAAGAAAATGAAGAACTATTGGCGGCAGCTCC
TAAATGCGAAACTGATAACGCAAAGAAAGTTCGATAACTTAACTAAAGCTGAGAGGGGTGGCTTGTCTGA
ACTTGACAAGGCCGGATTTATTAAACGTCAGCTCGTGGAAACCCGCGCCATCACAAAGCATGTTGCGCAG
ATACTAGATTCCCGAATGAATACGAAATACGACGAGAACGATAAGCTGATTCGGGAAGTCAAAGTAATCA
CTTTAAAGTCAAAATTGGTGTCGGACTTCAGAAAGGATTTTCAATTCTATAAAGTTAGGGAGATAAATAA
CTACCACCATGCGCACGACGCTTATCTTAATGCCGTCGTAGGGACCGCACTCATTAAGAAATACCCGAAG
CTAGAAAGTGAGTTTGTGTATGGTGATTACAAAGTTTATGACGTCCGTAAGATGATCGCGAAAAGCGAAC
AGGAGATAGGCAAGGCTACAGCCAAATACTTCTTTTATTCTAACATTATGAATTTCTTTAAGACGGAAAT
CACTCTGGCAAACGGAGAGATACGCAAACGACCTTTAATTGAAACCAATGGGGAGACAGGTGAAATCGTA
TGGGATAAGGGCCGGGACTTCGCGACGGTGAGAAAAGTTTTGTCCATGCCCCAAGTCAACATAGTAAAGA
AAACTGAGGTGCAGACCGGAGGGTTTTCAAAGGAATCGATTCTTCCAAAAAGGAATAGTGATAAGCTCAT
CGCTCGTAAAAAGGACTGGGACCCGAAAAAGTACGGTGGCTTCGATAGCCCTACAGTTGCCTATTCTGTC
CTAGTAGTGGCAAAAGTTGAGAAGGGAAAATCCAAGAAACTGAAGTCAGTCAAAGAATTATTGGGGATAA
CGATTATGGAGCGCTCGTCTTTTGAAAAGAACCCCATCGACTTCCTTGAGGCGAAAGGTTACAAGGAAGT
AAAAAAGGATCTCATAATTAAACTACCAAAGTATAGTCTGTTTGAGTTAGAAAATGGCCGAAAACGGATG
TTGGCTAGCGCCGGAGAGCTTCAAAAGGGGAACGAACTCGCACTACCGTCTAAATACGTGAATTTCCTGT
ATTTAGCGTCCCATTACGAGAAGTTGAAAGGTTCACCTGAAGATAACGAACAGAAGCAACTTTTTGTTGA
GCAGCACAAACATTATCTCGACGAAATCATAGAGCAAATTTCGGAATTCAGTAAGAGAGTCATCCTAGCT
GATGCCAATCTGGACAAAGTATTAAGCGCATACAACAAGCACAGGGATAAACCCATACGTGAGCAGGCGG
AAAATATTATCCATTTGTTTACTCTTACCAACCTCGGCGCTCCAGCCGCATTCAAGTATTTTGACACAAC
GATAGATCGCAAACGATACACTTCTACCAAGGAGGTGCTAGACGCGACACTGATTCACCAATCCATCACG
GGATTATATGAAACTCGGATAGATTTGTCACAGCTTGGGGGTGACGGATCCCCCAAGAAGAAGAGGAAAG
TCTCGAGTAGCCGCGCTAAGCGGGCACCGGTGAAACAGACTTTGAATTTTGACCTTCTCAAGTTGGCGGG
AGACGTGGAGTCCAACCCAGGGCCGGATATCATGGTGAGCAAGGGCGAGGAGCTGTTCACCGGGGTGGTG
CCCATCCTGGTCGAGCTGGACGGCGACGTAAACGGCCACAAGTTCAGCGTGTCCGGCGAGGGCGAGGGCG
ATGCCACCTACGGCAAGCTGACCCTGAAGTTCATCTGCACCACCGGCAAGCTGCCCGTGCCCTGGCCCAC
CCTCGTGACCACCCTGACCTACGGCGTGCAGTGCTTCAGCCGCTACCCCGACCACATGAAGCAGCACGAC
TTCTTCAAGTCCGCCATGCCCGAAGGCTACGTCCAGGAGCGCACCATCTTCTTCAAGGACGACGGCAACT
ACAAGACCCGCGCCGAGGTGAAGTTCGAGGGCGACACCCTGGTGAACCGCATCGAGCTGAAGGGCATCGA
CTTCAAGGAGGACGGCAACATCCTGGGGCACAAGCTGGAGTACAACTACAACAGCCACAACGTCTATATC
ATGGCCGACAAGCAGAAGAACGGCATCAAGGTGAACTTCAAGATCCGCCACAACATCGAGGACGGCAGCG
TGCAGCTCGCCGACCACTACCAGCAGAACACCCCCATCGGCGACGGCCCCGTGCTGCTGCCCGACAACCA
CTACCTGAGCACCCAGTCCGCCCTGAGCAAAGACCCCAACGAGAAGCGCGATCACATGGTCCTGCTGGAG
TTCGTGACCGCCGCCGGGATCACTCTCGGCATGGACGAGCTGTACAAGTAACAGCTTTCTTGTACAAAGT
TGGCATTATAAGAAAGCATTGCTTATCAATTTGTTGCAACGAACAGGTCACTATCAGTCAAAATAAAATC
ATTATTTGCCATCCAGCTGCAGCTCTGGCCCGTGTCTCAAAATCTCTGATGTTACATTGCACAAGATAAA
AATATATCATCATGAACAATAAAACTGTCTGCTTACATAAACAGTAATACAAGGGGTGTTATGAGCCATA
TTCAACGGGAAACGTCGAGGCCGCGATTAAATTCCAACATGGATGCTGATTTATATGGGTATAAATGGGC
TCGCGATAATGTCGGGCAATCAGGTGCGACAATCTATCGCTTGTATGGGAAGCCCGATGCGCCAGAGTTG
TTTCTGAAACATGGCAAAGGTAGCGTTGCCAATGATGTTACAGATGAGATGGTCAGACTAAACTGGCTGA
CGGAATTTATGCCTCTTCCGACCATCAAGCATTTTATCCGTACTCCTGATGATGCATGGTTACTCACCAC
TGCGATCCCCGGAAAAACAGCATTCCAGGTATTAGAAGAATATCCTGATTCAGGTGAAAATATTGTTGAT
GCGCTGGCAGTGTTCCTGCGCCGGTTGCATTCGATTCCTGTTTGTAATTGTCCTTTTAACAGCGATCGCG
TATTTCGTCTCGCTCAGGCGCAATCACGAATGAATAACGGTTTGGTTGATGCGAGTGATTTTGATGACGA
GCGTAATGGCTGGCCTGTTGAACAAGTCTGGAAAGAAATGCATAAACTTTTGCCATTCTCACCGGATTCA
GTCGTCACTCATGGTGATTTCTCACTTGATAACCTTATTTTTGACGAGGGGAAATTAATAGGTTGTATTG
ATGTTGGACGAGTCGGAATCGCAGACCGATACCAGGATCTTGCCATCCTATGGAACTGCCTCGGTGAGTT
TTCTCCTTCATTACAGAAACGGCTTTTTCAAAAATATGGTATTGATAATCCTGATATGAATAAATTGCAG
TTTCATTTGATGCTCGATGAGTTTTTCTAATCAGAATTGGTTAATTGGTTGTAACACTGGCAGAGCATTA
CGCTGACTTGACGGGACGGCGCAAGCTCATGACCAAAATCCCTTAACGTGAGTTTTCGTTCCACTGAGCG
TCAGACCCCGTAGAAAAGATCAAAGGATCTTCTTGAGATCCTTTTTTTCTGCGCGTAATCTGCTGCTTGC
AAACAAAAAAACCACCGCTACCAGCGGTGGTTTGTTTGCCGGATCAAGAGCTACCAACTCTTTTTCCGAA
GGTAACTGGCTTCAGCAGAGCGCAGATACCAAATACTGTTCTTCTAGTGTAGCCGTAGTTAGGCCACCAC
TTCAAGAACTCTGTAGCACCGCCTACATACCTCGCTCTGCTAATCCTGTTACCAGTGGCTGCTGCCAGTG
GCGATAAGTCGTGTCTTACCGGGTTGGACTCAAGACGATAGTTACCGGATAAGGCGCAGCGGTCGGGCTG
AACGGGGGGTTCGTGCACACAGCCCAGCTTGGAGCGAACGACCTACACCGAACTGAGATACCTACAGCGT
GAGCTATGAGAAAGCGCCACGCTTCCCGAAGGGAGAAAGGCGGACAGGTATCCGGTAAGCGGCAGGGTCG
GAACAGGAGAGCGCACGAGGGAGCTTCCAGGGGGAAACGCCTGGTATCTTTATAGTCCTGTCGGGTTTCG
CCACCTCTGACTTGAGCGTCGATTTTTGTGATGCTCGTCAGGGGGGCGGAGCCTATGGAAAAACGCCAGC
AACGCGGCCTTTTTACGGTTCCTGGCCTTTTGCTGGCCTTTTGCTCACATGTTCTTTCCTGCGTTATCCC
CTGATTCTGTGGATAACCGTATTACCGCTAGCCAGGAAGAGTTTGTAGAAACGCAAAAAGGCCATCCGTC
AGGATGGCCTTCTGCTTAGTTTGATGCCTGGCAGTTTATGGCGGGCGTCCTGCCCGCCACCCTCCGGGCC
GTTGCTTCACAACGTTCAAATCCGCTCCCGGCGGATTTGTCCTACTCAGGAGAGCGTTCACCGACAAACA
ACAGATAAAACGAAAGGCCCAGTCTTCCGACTGAGCCTTTCGTTTTATTTGATGCCTGGCAGTTCCCTAC
TCTCGCGTTAACGCTAGCATGGATCTCGGGCCCCAAATAATGATTTTATTTTGACTGATAGTGACCTGTT
CGTTGCAACAAATTGATGAGCAATGCTTTTTTATAATGCCAACTTTGTATAATAAAGTTGGCTTCGAAGG
AGATAGAAC
